Addgene plasmid #125010: pAS4.1w-tet-on-NORAD
Purpose: express in mammalian cell
Depositing lab: Ruey-Hwa Chen. Depositing organization: Academia Sinica. Publication: LncRNA NORAD is repressed by the YAP pathway and suppresses lung and breast cancer metastasis by sequestering S100P. Tan BS, Yang MC, Singh S, Chou YC, Chen HY, Wang MY, Wang YC, Chen RH. Oncogene. 2019 Jul;38(28):5612-5626. doi: 10.1038/s41388-019-0812-8. Epub 2019 Apr 9. PubMed 30967631.
Backbone
  Vector backbone: pAS4.1w tet-on
  Backbone size w/o insert (bp): 8491
  Vector type: Mammalian Expression
  Selectable markers: Blasticidin
Growth in bacteria
  Bacterial resistance: Ampicillin, 100 μg/mL
  Growth temperature: 37°C
  Growth strain: Stbl3
  Copy number: High Copy
Gene/Insert
  Gene/Insert name: Homo sapiens non-coding RNA activated by DNA damage (NORAD), long non-coding RNA (alt name: NORAD)
  Species: H. sapiens (human)
  Insert size (bp): 5341
  GenBank ID: NR_027451.1 NR_027451.1
  Entrez Gene: NORAD (a.k.a. LINC00657)
  Promoter: TRE-Tight
  Cloning method: Restriction Enzyme; 5′ cloning site acc65I (unknown if destroyed); 3′ cloning site NHE1 (unknown if destroyed)
  Sequencing primers: 5′ taagcagagctcgtttagtg
Terms and licenses: Academic/Nonprofit Terms; Industry Terms: Not Available to Industry
How to cite: pAS4.1w-tet-on-NORAD was a gift from Ruey-Hwa Chen (Addgene plasmid # 125010 ; http://n2t.net/addgene:125010 ; RRID:Addgene_125010)
