[The description below was written by a language model from this plasmid's Addgene catalogue record and pLannotate feature annotations shown in this document.]
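Description:
pAS4.1w-tet-on-NORAD is an all-in-one, doxycycline-inducible expression plasmid for the human long non-coding RNA NORAD (also known as LINC00657). The catalogue lists it simply as a mammalian expression vector, but the feature table shows the architecture of a third-generation, self-inactivating HIV-1 lentiviral transfer vector. An RSV promoter drives a truncated 5' LTR, followed by the Ψ packaging signal with a gag fragment, the RRE, a cPPT/CTS element, WPRE and a ΔU3 3' LTR. An SV40 poly(A) signal and SV40 origin lie downstream. The plasmid is propagated in E. coli through a high-copy ColE1/pUC origin with ampicillin resistance, and an f1 origin is also present. The recombination-deficient Stbl3 strain is specified, as is usual for LTR-containing plasmids.

Within the proviral region, the roughly 5.3 kb NORAD sequence sits downstream of the TRE-Tight promoter, which consists of seven tet operators fused to a minimal CMV promoter. It occupies the largely unannotated stretch between that promoter and the cPPT. The short "C9orf85" hit inside this span is probably an annotation artefact rather than a separate element. A second cassette uses the human PGK promoter to express blasticidin S deaminase joined through an F2A peptide to rtTA-Advanced. A single constitutive transcript therefore supplies both blasticidin selection in mammalian cells and the reverse transactivator. When tetracycline or doxycycline is present, rtTA binds the TRE and switches on NORAD transcription.

The stated purpose is expression in mammalian cells. The associated study concerns NORAD's role in suppressing lung and breast cancer metastasis, which fits use of the construct for generating stably selected cell lines with inducible NORAD expression.
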