Features (pLannotate 1.2.2; 30 found; start..end, strand, type, name):
    226..535     +  promoter       tight TRE promoter: Tet-responsive promoter PTight, consisting of seven tet operator sequences followed by the minimal CMV promoter
    542..560     +  promoter       T7 promoter: promoter for bacteriophage T7 RNA polymerase
   4340..4531    -  CDS            C9orf85 (fragment): CI085_HUMAN - Experimental evidence at protein level: Swiss-Prot protein existence level 1. From Homo sapiens (Human).
   6061..6178    +  misc_feature   cPPT/CTS: central polypurine tract and central termination sequence of HIV-1
   6227..6737    +  promoter       hPGK promoter: human phosphoglycerate kinase 1 promoter
   6749..7144    +  CDS            BSD: blasticidin S deaminase; Aspergillus terreus BSD; confers resistance to blasticidin
   7196..7261    +  CDS            F2A: 2A peptide from foot-and-mouth disease virus polyprotein Eukaryotic ribosomes fail to insert a peptide bond between the Gly and Pro residues, yielding separate polypeptides.
   7268..8014    +  CDS            rtTA-Advanced: improved tetracycline-controlled transactivator In the Tet-On® system, rtTA-Advanced binds to the Tet-responsive element and stimulates transcription only in the presence of tetracycline or doxycycline.
   8020..8608    +  misc_feature   WPRE: woodchuck hepatitis virus posttranscriptional regulatory element
   8659..8678    +  misc_feature   cPPT/CTS (fragment): central polypurine tract and central termination sequence of HIV-1
   8680..8913    +  LTR            3' LTR (ΔU3): self-inactivating 3' long terminal repeat (LTR) from HIV-1
   8991..9112    +  polyA_signal   SV40 poly(A) signal: SV40 polyadenylation signal
   9152..9287    +  rep_origin     SV40 ori: SV40 origin of replication
   9308..9326    -  promoter       T7 promoter: promoter for bacteriophage T7 RNA polymerase
   9334..9489    +  CDS            lacZα (fragment): LacZα fragment of β-galactosidase; lacZ fragment
   9494..9922    +  rep_origin     f1 ori (sequence partly withheld): f1 bacteriophage origin of replication; arrow indicates direction of (+) strand synthesis
   9975..10079   +  promoter       AmpR promoter: bla
  10080..10940   +  CDS            AmpR: β-lactamase; bla; confers resistance to ampicillin, carbenicillin, and related antibiotics
  11111..11699   +  rep_origin     ori: high-copy-number ColE1/pMB1/pBR322/pUC origin of replication
  11882..11974   +  CDS            lacI (fragment): lac repressor; lacI; The lac repressor binds to the lac operator to inhibit transcription in E. coli. This inhibition can be relieved by adding lactose or isopropyl-β-D-thiogalactopyranoside (IPTG).
  11987..12008   +  protein_bind   CAP binding site: CAP binding activates transcription in the presence of cAMP. E. coli catabolite activator protein
  12023..12053   +  promoter       lac promoter: promoter for the E. coli lac operon
  12057..12079   +  protein_bind   lac operator (fragment): The lac repressor binds to the lac operator to inhibit transcription in E. coli. This inhibition can be relieved by adding lactose or isopropyl-β-D-thiogalactopyranoside (IPTG). lac repressor encoded by lacI
  12122..12140   +  promoter       T3 promoter: promoter for bacteriophage T3 RNA polymerase
  12168..12394   +  promoter       RSV promoter: Rous sarcoma virus enhancer/promoter
  12395..12575   +  LTR            5' LTR (truncated): truncated 5' long terminal repeat (LTR) from HIV-1
  12622..12747   +  misc_feature   HIV-1 Ψ: packaging signal of human immunodeficiency virus type 1
  12731..13094   +  CDS            HIV-1 gag (fragment): gag protein from human immunodeficiency virus 1; gag
  13240..13473   +  misc_feature   RRE: The Rev response element (RRE) of HIV-1 allows for Rev-dependent mRNA export from the nucleus to the cytoplasm.
  13850..81      +  CDS            Rev (fragment) (across the origin): human immunodeficiency virus 1 (HIV-1) Rev protein; rev; enhances nuclear export of unspliced and incompletely spliced viral mRNAs
>Addgene plasmid #125010 | pAS4.1w-tet-on-NORAD | addgene full sequence | sequence record 252426 | Addgene NGS Result
GGGACCCGACAGGCCCGAAGGAATAGAAGAAGAAGGTGGAGAGAGAGACAGAGACAGATCCATTCGATTA
GTGAACGGATCTCGACGGTATCGATCACGAGACTAGCCTCGAGGATCCACTAGTGAATTGCATGAAGAAT
CTGCTTAGGGTTAGGCGTTTTGCGCTGCTTCGCGATGTACGGGCCAGATATACGCGCGTATCACGAGGCC
CTTTCGTCTTCACTCGAGTTTACTCCCTATCAGTGATAGAGAACGTATGTCGAGTTTACTCCCTATCAGT
GATAGAGAACGATGTCGAGTTTACTCCCTATCAGTGATAGAGAACGTATGTCGAGTTTACTCCCTATCAG
TGATAGAGAACGTATGTCGAGTTTACTCCCTATCAGTGATAGAGAACGTATGTCGAGTTTATCCCTATCA
GTGATAGAGAACGTATGTCGAGTTTACTCCCTATCAGTGATAGAGAACGTATGTCGAGGTAGGCGTGTAC
GGTGGGAGGCCTATATAAGCAGAGCTCGTTTAGTGAACCGTCAGAATTTTGTAATACGACTCACTATAGG
GCGGCCGGGAATTCGTCGACTGGATCCGGTACCTTCGAACCTTAGGGATGGATCCAGTTCCGGTCCGGCA
GAGATCGCGGAGAGACGCAGAACGCAGCCCGCTCCTCCAGGGCCCTCCAGGCCCTCCGGCCCCGGGCCGG
CGGGTGAACTGGGGGGCCCCGGGACAGGCCGAGCCCTCTGCCCTGCAGATAACGGAGGCCTCTGCTGTGG
CTGCCCACTGGCTGTGCCCGCCCACTGGCTGTGCCCAGACCTTGAAGCCGCAGCGAACCTCTCTTTCCCA
CCCCACCTCGGTGACTAATGGCGGCCGTGGCGTCTCCCAGCCCGGACCCCGCCGGCACCCGGGTCTCCCG
ACCCAAGCCTCGACGAAACCCCCGCAGAGCCGCCGGGACGCAGCGCCTTTGGGCGGCGCTGGGCGTGGTG
GGCCGGGAAGTATGGCGGCAGCTCGAACGCCGCGCGGCGGAGGCCATTAAGGCGTGGACGGCCCGGGAAG
GCGGCCTAGGGACGCAAGCAGGCTCGGCCGCCTCTTTAGGCCACGGAGCCGCGCAGATCCGGTTCCCGGG
TGACCACTCTGTCGCCATTGGGCGAGACCTACCTAGTCCTGACGACAACGGACAAAGGCCTTAAGGGGCC
TGGAAGGTGAGCGAAGTCCCGAACGACGACGGGTGGAACGGTTAGCGGCCATCGGGCGGTTGGTCTTCAT
TCTACCAGACTTTGCTGTCGGAAGAGAGAAATGGTAGAATGACAGGCCACGTTTGGCCCGTTGGAAATGC
CCACCACCCTCTGGGAAGATTTACTGGCCGTTTATGGAAGGCCTGTGTATATAATATGAAAAAGCTGCTC
TCAACTCCACCCCAACCTTTTAATAGAAAACATTTGTCACATCTAGCCCTTCTAGATGGAAAGAGGTTGC
CGACGTATGATAAAATAGAGTTAGAAAGTTACACATCTTGTAAATTCTCATTTGTTTAAAAGAAATCATA
GAAAATACATGTCTTCTGGAGATGACTTTTGGAAATGGAGTTGTTAAGACGGCCTCTGGAAGCGATACGT
CCACGTTTGTTAAGTGGGTTAGATGACATGGAGCTGGAAGACCTGAGAAGGAAGAGAAGAAGGTTCTATG
CTAGACTGGTCATATTTAGAAGACATTTTCATATTCTATCCATTGTTTTGTGTGCATTTTATTCCTCACT
ACTGTGTATATAGTTGACAATGCTAAGCTTTTTTGAAATGTCTCTTCTTTTTAGATGTTCTGAAGTGCCT
GATATGTTAAAATTAGAGGTAGCAAAATCACATTTTGTAAATACCTTTTTGTTACAATTCATAGGAAATA
TTTTTGGGGGGGAATGGCCAAATCACCTGTTGAGTAATACTCATTGTGTTTGTGCAGTGGTTCAGGGGAG
GAGAGAGGAGGGGGAGGTGCAGAGAGCTCTATGCCATCCTGTTTACAGCGAGGCAAGATGAATCATTATG
TCTGTGCATTTTGTTTTACTTATCTGTGTATATAGTGTACATAAAGGACAGACGAGTCCTAATTGACAAC
ATCTAGTCTTTCTGGATGTTAAAGAGGTTGCCAGTGTATGACAAAAGTAGAGTTAGTAAACTAATATATT
TTGTACATTTTGTTTTACAAGTCCTAGGAAAGATTGTCTTCTGAAAATTTGATGTCTTCTGGGTTGATGG
AGATGGGAAGGGTTCTAGGCCAGAATGTTCACATTTGGAAGACTCTTTCAAATTATAACTGTTGTTACAT
GTTTGCAGTTTATTCAAGACTGCTGTATACATAGTAGACAAATTAACTCCTTACTTGAAACATCTAGTCT
ATCTAGATGTTTAGAAGTGCCCGATGTATGTTAAATGTATAGGTAGTAAAATACCACTTTGTAAATATCT
TTTTGCTAAAATTCATAGGAAATGCTTTTGGAAATTGAATTGTGAAGCCACCTTTGTGAACAGTATAGTA
ATGTCTATACTTGTTCAATAGTTTAGAGGAGGTAGGAGGGAAGAAATTGCAAAAGGTAATATTACTAGTG
TGTTCATACTTGGACATTTTCAGACACCATTTTTCTATATGTTTTGTGCATTTTGTTTTGCTCTGTATAT
AGTATATATAATGGACAAATAGTCCTAATTTTTCAACATCTAGTCTCTAGATGTTAAAGAGGTTGCCAGT
GTATGACAAAGGAGTAAAATTAGCATATTTTGTACACTTTGTGTTGAAATTCGTAGGAAAACTTGTCTTC
TGTAAAGACTTTTGCATAGGAATTTGTTTGACCATCTCTAAGCATTACACGTGCCTGTACTTGTCCACTG
GATTGAAGGCAGAGAAGGAAGGGAGGAGGGAATGATTCAAGGCCAAAATGGCCACATTTAGAAGATACCT
CAGATGATAACCATTGTTATGTGTGTGCAATTTTATTTAACAGTGCTGTGTATGTGGTGGACAAGTTATA
TGAAATATCTAGTCTTTCTAGATATTTGGAAGTGCTTGATGTATTTAAAAGTGGTAGTAGAATAACACTT
TGTAAATAGCTTTTAAAAACTGATGGGAAATGCTGTTTGGAAGTGGAATTGTTGAACCACCTGGGAGGTG
GGAGGGAAGAAATTGCAAATGGTGTTTTGCCATTGTTTATTAGAAAATTTCAGCTTAATCCATTGTGTAT
ATGTTACATGCATTTCATTTAACTTTGCTATACTGTATATATTGTATATATAACGGACAAATTAGTCCCG
ATTTTATAATATCTAGTCTCTAGATATTAAAGAGGTTGCCAATGTATGACAGAAGTAGAGTTAGTAAACT
AACACATTTTGTACACTTTGTTAAAATTTGTAGAAAGGCTGTCTTCTGAAAAGGACTTTTGGAAGTGAGA
TAACATCAGCTCTAAGTGACACGTGCCTATATCCATCAGGTTGGTGGTGGAGAGGAGTTGGAAGGAATGA
AGGGTTCTAGACCAGAATGTTCGTATTTAGAAGACACTATCAGATATAACCATTGTTACATGTGTGTAGT
TTATTCAACCCTACTGTGTATATAGCGGACAAACTTAAGTCCTTATTTGAAACATCTAGTCTTTCTAGAT
GTTTAGAAGTGCACAAAGTATGTTAAAAGTAGAGGTAGTAAATAACACATTTTGTAGCTATCCTTTTGAT
ATGAAATATTGTCTTGGAAATTGATCAATTCTCTGAGCAGTACCCATTTTGATATTTGTGCTGGTTCAGG
GGGAAGGAGGAGCACAAAGTGCAAAGGGCTTTCTACCAGTGTCCAGTGTGTTTATGAGGAGGCACATTGA
CCATTGTCCCTTATGTCTGCATTTTCATTTACTGTGCTGTGTATATAGTGTATATAAGCGGACATAGGAG
TCCTAATTTACGTCTAGTCGATGTTAAAAAGGTTGCCAGTATATGACAAAAGTAGAATTAGTAAACTACT
ACATTGAGTACACTTTGTGTTAAAATTCATAGGGAAGACTTCTTAAAAACAAGTGAAATTGTTAAAACCC
CCCCTAAGCATTACAGATGGCTTATAGCTGTCCACGGGGTTGGTAGAGGTGGGAAAGGGAAGGGTTCTAG
GCCAGAATGTTCCTATTTAGAAGACACTCAAATTACAGTCTGTGTTATGTATGTATACCATTTATTCAAT
GCTACTGTGTATATAATGGAAAACTTAAGTCCAGTTTGAAACATCTAGTCTTTCTAGGTGTTTAAAAGTG
TACAACGGCCTGTCGCAGTGGCGCATGCCTGTAATCCCAGCACTTTGGGAGGCCGAGGCAGGCGGATCAC
GAGGTCAAGAGATCAGGACCATCTTGGCCAACATGGTGAAACCCCATCTTTACTAAAAATACAAAAATTA
GCTGGTCGTGGTGGTGCCCACCTGTAGCCCCAGTTACTCGAGAGGCTGAGGCAGGAGAATCGCTTGAACT
TGGGAGGCGGAAGTTGCAGTGAGCCAAGATCGCACCACTGCACTCCAGCCTGGCGACAGAGCGAGGCTCC
GTTTCAAAAAAAAAAGTGCACAATGTAGGTTAACAGTAGAGGGCTTAAGTAACACCCCTCTAAGCATTTG
TTTTCAGTACTTCCTAGGAGTGGTTGCATTTGGGAATGGAATTGTTAAAACTTGATGCTTAGGAGCGAAT
GCAGACTATTCATTGGGTGTTTGGGGTGGGGGAAGGGGGGGTGGGCAGAGGAGGTATGCAGGGAGAGGGG
TTCTGTGCTCCTGAGATTAGTTCAGATGGTCTAACCATTGTTCTATATGTGCATTTTAGTTAATATTGTG
TATTAAAGGATAAGTCTTAATGCTCAAAGTATGTTAAAAATAGATGTAGTAAATCAGTCCCTTTGTGAAT
GTCCTTTTGTTAGTTTTTAGGAAGGCCTGTCCTCTGGGAGTGACCTTTATTAGTCCACCCCTTGGAGCTA
GACATCCTGTACTTAGTCACGGGGATGGTGGAAGAGGGAGAAGAGGAAGGGTGAAGGGAAGGGCTCTTTG
CTAGTATCTCCATATCTAGACGATGGTTTTAGATGATAACCACAGGTCTACAAGAGCGTTTTTAGTAAAG
TGCCTGTGTTCATTGTGGACAAAGTTATTATTTTGCAACATCTAAGCTTTACGAATGGGGTGACAACTTA
TGATAAAAACTAGAGCTAGTGAATTAGCCTATTTGTAAATACCTTTGTTATAATTGATAGGATACATCTT
GGACATGGAATTGTTAAGCCACCTCTGAGCAGTGTATGTCAGGACTTGTTCATTAGGTTGGCAGCAGAGG
GGCAGAAGGAATTATACAGGTAGAGATGTATGCAGATGTGTCCATATATGTCCATATTTACATTTTGATA
GCCATTGATGTATGCATCTCTTGGCTGTACTATAAGAACACATTAATTCAATGGAAATACACTTTGCTAA
TATTTTAATGGTATAGATCTGCTAATGAATTCTCTTAAAAACATACTGTATTCTGTTGCTGTGTGTTTCA
TTTTAAATTGAGCATTAAGGGAATGCAGCATTTAAATCAGAACTCTGCCAATGCTTTTATCTAGAGGCGT
GTTGCCATTTTTGTCTTATATGAAATTTCTGTCCCAAGAAAGGCAGGATTACATCTTTTTTTTTTTTTTT
AGCAGTTTGAGTTGGTGTAGTGTATTCTTGGTTATCAGAATACTCATATAGCTTTGGGATTTTGAATTGG
TAAATATTCATGATGTGTGAAAAATCATGATACATACTGTACAGTCTCAGTCCCATAAAATTGGATGTTG
TGCCTACACACAGGATCTAGAAGAATATGTCAAACTATAAACTGCTTGTGATTGTGAATGACTTTGTTCT
TTGCTTGTGTTTTTCAATTTCCTATAATGCACATACTAACTTTTAAAAAATAAAGGTTATTTTAAAAGCC
TGTATTAAGTCGACGCGTATCCACGTGGCGATCGCTAGCGATCGCCTGCAGGACGCGTATGCATGTACAG
TTTAAACGACCTCGAGACAAATGGCAGTATTCATCCACAATTTTAAAAGAAAAGGGGGGATTGGGGGGTA
CAGTGCAGGGGAAAGAATAGTAGACATAATAGCAACAGACATACAAACTAAAGAATTACAAAAACAAATT
ACAAAAATTCAAAATTTTCGGGTTTATTACAGGGACAGCAGAGATCCACTTTGGCCGCGGCTCGAGGGGG
TTGGGGTTGCGCCTTTTCCAAGGCAGCCCTGGGTTTGCGCAGGGACGCGGCTGCTCTGGGCGTGGTTCCG
GGAAACGCAGCGGCGCCGACCCTGGGTCTCGCACATTCTTCACGTCCGTTCGCAGCGTCACCCGGATCTT
CGCCGCTACCCTTGTGGGCCCCCCGGCGACGCTTCCTGCTCCGCCCCTAAGTCGGGAAGGTTCCTTGCGG
TTCGCGGCGTGCCGGACGTGACAAACGGAAGCCGCACGTCTCACTAGTACCCTCGCAGACGGACAGCGCC
AGGGAGCAATGGCAGCGCGCCGACCGCGATGGGCTGTGGCCAATAGCGGCTGCTCAGCAGGGCGCGCCGA
GAGCAGCGGCCGGGAAGGGGCGGTGCGGGAGGCGGGGTGTGGGGCGGTAGTGTGGGCCCTGTTCCTGCCC
GCGCGGTGTTCCGCATTCTGCAAGCCTCCGGAGCGCACGTCGGCAGTCGGCTCCCTCGTTGACCGAATCA
CCGACCTCTCTCCCCAGGGGGATCCACCATGGCCAAGCCTTTGTCTCAAGAAGAATCCACCCTCATTGAA
AGAGCAACGGCTACAATCAACAGCATCCCCATCTCTGAAGACTACAGCGTCGCCAGCGCAGCTCTCTCTA
GCGACGGCCGCATCTTCACTGGTGTCAATGTATATCATTTTACTGGGGGACCTTGTGCAGAACTCGTGGT
GCTGGGCACTGCTGCTGCTGCGGCAGCTGGCAACCTGACTTGTATCGTCGCGATCGGAAATGAGAACAGG
GGCATCTTGAGCCCCTGCGGACGGTGCCGACAGGTGCTTCTCGATCTGCATCCTGGGATCAAAGCCATAG
TGAAGGACAGTGATGGACAGCCGACGGCAGTTGGGATTCGTGAATTGCTGCCCTCTGGTTATGTGTGGGA
GGGCCTGCAGCTGCAGCCTGCAGGATCTGGCGAAGCCAGACACAAACAGAAAATTGTGAAACAGACTTTG
AATTTTGACCTTCTCAAGTTGGCGGGAGATGTGGAGTCCAACCCAGGGCCCGCAAGCATGTCTAGACTGG
ACAAGAGCAAAGTCATAAACGGCGCTCTGGAATTACTCAATGGAGTCGGTATCGAAGGCCTGACGACAAG
GAAACTCGCTCAAAAGCTGGGAGTTGAGCAGCCTACCCTGTACTGGCACGTGAAGAACAAGCGGGCCCTG
CTCGATGCCCTGCCAATCGAGATGCTGGACAGGCATCATACCCACTTCTGCCCCCTGGAAGGCGAGTCAT
GGCAAGACTTTCTGCGGAACAACGCCAAGTCATTCCGCTGTGCTCTCCTCTCACATCGCGACGGGGCTAA
AGTGCATCTCGGCACCCGCCCAACAGAGAAACAGTACGAAACCCTGGAAAATCAGCTCGCGTTCCTGTGT
CAGCAAGGCTTCTCCCTGGAGAACGCACTGTACGCTCTGTCCGCCGTGGGCCACTTTACACTGGGCTGCG
TATTGGAGGAACAGGAGCATCAAGTAGCAAAAGAGGAAAGAGAGACACCTACCACCGATTCTATGCCCCC
ACTTCTGAGACAAGCAATTGAGCTGTTCGACCGGCAGGGAGCCGAACCTGCCTTCCTTTTCGGCCTGGAA
CTAATCATATGTGGCCTGGAGAAACAGCTAAAGTGCGAAAGCGGCGGGCCGGCCGACGCCCTTGACGATT
TTGACTTAGACATGCTCCCAGCCGATGCCCTTGACGACTTTGACCTTGATATGCTGCCTGCTGACGCTCT
TGACGATTTTGACCTTGACATGCTCCCCGGGTAACGCGTAATCAACCTCTGGATTACAAAATTTGTGAAA
GATTGACTGGTATTCTTAACTATGTTGCTCCTTTTACGCTATGTGGATACGCTGCTTTAATGCCTTTGTA
TCATGCTATTGCTTCCCGTATGGCTTTCATTTTCTCCTCCTTGTATAAATCCTGGTTGCTGTCTCTTTAT
GAGGAGTTGTGGCCCGTTGTCAGGCAACGTGGCGTGGTGTGCACTGTGTTTGCTGACGCAACCCCCACTG
GTTGGGGCATTGCCACCACCTGTCAGCTCCTTTCCGGGACTTTCGCTTTCCCCCTCCCTATTGCCACGGC
GGAACTCATCGCCGCCTGCCTTGCCCGCTGCTGGACAGGGGCTCGGCTGTTGGGCACTGACAATTCCGTG
GTGTTGTCGGGGAAATCATCGTCCTTTCCTTGGCTGCTCGCCTGTGTTGCCACCTGGATTCTGCGCGGGA
CGTCCTTCTGCTACGTCCCTTCGGCCCTCAATCCAGCGGACCTTCCTTCCCGCGGCCTGCTGCCGGCTCT
GCGGCCTCTTCCGCGTCTTCGCCTTCGCCCTCAGACGAGTCGGATCTCCCTTTGGGCCGCCTCCCCGCGT
CGACTTTAAGACCAATGACTTACAAGGCAGCTGTAGATCTTAGCCACTTTTTAAAAGAAAAGGGGGGACT
GGAAGGGCTAATTCACTCCCAACGAAGACAAGATCTGCTTTTTGCTTGTACTGGGTCTCTCTGGTTAGAC
CAGATCTGAGCCTGGGAGCTCTCTGGCTAACTAGGGAACCCACTGCTTAAGCCTCAATAAAGCTTGCCTT
GAGTGCTTCAAGTAGTGTGTGCCCGTCTGTTGTGTGACTCTGGTAACTAGAGATCCCTCAGACCCTTTTA
GTCAGTGTGGAAAATCTCTAGCAGTACGTATAGTAGTTCATGTCATCTTATTATTCAGTATTTATAACTT
GCAAAGAAATGAATATCAGAGAGTGAGAGGAACTTGTTTATTGCAGCTTATAATGGTTACAAATAAAGCA
ATAGCATCACAAATTTCACAAATAAAGCATTTTTTTCACTGCATTCTAGTTGTGGTTTGTCCAAACTCAT
CAATGTATCTTATCATGTCTGGCTCTAGCTATCCCGCCCCTAACTCCGCCCATCCCGCCCCTAACTCCGC
CCAGTTCCGCCCATTCTCCGCCCCATGGCTGACTAATTTTTTTTATTTATGCAGAGGCCGAGGCCGCCTC
GGCCTCTGAGCTATTCCAGAAGTAGTGAGGAGGCTTTTTTGGAGGCCTAGGGACGTACCCAATTCGCCCT
ATAGTGAGTCGTATTACGCGCGCTCACTGGCCGTCGTTTTACAACGTCGTGACTGGGAAAACCCTGGCGT
TACCCAACTTAATCGCCTTGCAGCACATCCCCCTTTCGCCAGCTGGCGTAATAGCGAAGAGGCCCGCACC
GATCGCCCTTCCCAACAGTTGCGCAGCCTGAATGGCGAATGGG
[124 nt withheld, positions 9494-9617]
C
[91 nt withheld, positions 9619-9709]
A
[49 nt withheld, positions 9711-9759]
CCTTTGACGTTGGAGTCCACGTTCTTT
[37 nt withheld, positions 9787-9823]
ACCCTATCTCGGTCTATTCTTTTGATTTATAAGGGATTTTGCCGATTTCGGCCTATTGGTTAAAAAATGA
GCTGATTTAACAAAAATTTAACGCGAATTTTAACAAAATATTAACGCTTACAATTTAGGTGGCACTTTTC
GGGGAAATGTGCGCGGAACCCCTATTTGTTTATTTTTCTAAATACATTCAAATATGTATCCGCTCATGAG
ACAATAACCCTGATAAATGCTTCAATAATATTGAAAAAGGAAGAGTATGAGTATTCAACATTTCCGTGTC
GCCCTTATTCCCTTTTTTGCGGCATTTTGCCTTCCTGTTTTTGCTCACCCAGAAACGCTGGTGAAAGTAA
AAGATGCTGAAGATCAGTTGGGTGCACGAGTGGGTTACATCGAACTGGATCTCAACAGCGGTAAGATCCT
TGAGAGTTTTCGCCCCGAAGAACGTTTTCCAATGATGAGCACTTTTAAAGTTCTGCTATGTGGCGCGGTA
TTATCCCGTATTGACGCCGGGCAAGAGCAACTCGGTCGCCGCATACACTATTCTCAGAATGACTTGGTTG
AGTACTCACCAGTCACAGAAAAGCATCTTACGGATGGCATGACAGTAAGAGAATTATGCAGTGCTGCCAT
AACCATGAGTGATAACACTGCGGCCAACTTACTTCTGACAACGATCGGAGGACCGAAGGAGCTAACCGCT
TTTTTGCACAACATGGGGGATCATGTAACTCGCCTTGATCGTTGGGAACCGGAGCTGAATGAAGCCATAC
CAAACGACGAGCGTGACACCACGATGCCTGTAGCAATGGCAACAACGTTGCGCAAACTATTAACTGGCGA
ACTACTTACTCTAGCTTCCCGGCAACAATTAATAGACTGGATGGAGGCGGATAAAGTTGCAGGACCACTT
CTGCGCTCGGCCCTTCCGGCTGGCTGGTTTATTGCTGATAAATCTGGAGCCGGTGAGCGTGGGTCTCGCG
GTATCATTGCAGCACTGGGGCCAGATGGTAAGCCCTCCCGTATCGTAGTTATCTACACGACGGGGAGTCA
GGCAACTATGGATGAACGAAATAGACAGATCGCTGAGATAGGTGCCTCACTGATTAAGCATTGGTAACTG
TCAGACCAAGTTTACTCATATATACTTTAGATTGATTTAAAACTTCATTTTTAATTTAAAAGGATCTAGG
TGAAGATCCTTTTTGATAATCTCATGACCAAAATCCCTTAACGTGAGTTTTCGTTCCACTGAGCGTCAGA
CCCCGTAGAAAAGATCAAAGGATCTTCTTGAGATCCTTTTTTTCTGCGCGTAATCTGCTGCTTGCAAACA
AAAAAACCACCGCTACCAGCGGTGGTTTGTTTGCCGGATCAAGAGCTACCAACTCTTTTTCCGAAGGTAA
CTGGCTTCAGCAGAGCGCAGATACCAAATACTGTTCTTCTAGTGTAGCCGTAGTTAGGCCACCACTTCAA
GAACTCTGTAGCACCGCCTACATACCTCGCTCTGCTAATCCTGTTACCAGTGGCTGCTGCCAGTGGCGAT
AAGTCGTGTCTTACCGGGTTGGACTCAAGACGATAGTTACCGGATAAGGCGCAGCGGTCGGGCTGAACGG
GGGGTTCGTGCACACAGCCCAGCTTGGAGCGAACGACCTACACCGAACTGAGATACCTACAGCGTGAGCT
ATGAGAAAGCGCCACGCTTCCCGAAGGGAGAAAGGCGGACAGGTATCCGGTAAGCGGCAGGGTCGGAACA
GGAGAGCGCACGAGGGAGCTTCCAGGGGGAAACGCCTGGTATCTTTATAGTCCTGTCGGGTTTCGCCACC
TCTGACTTGAGCGTCGATTTTTGTGATGCTCGTCAGGGGGGCGGAGCCTATGGAAAAACGCCAGCAACGC
GGCCTTTTTACGGTTCCTGGCCTTTTGCTGGCCTTTTGCTCACATGTTCTTTCCTGCGTTATCCCCTGAT
TCTGTGGATAACCGTATTACCGCCTTTGAGTGAGCTGATACCGCTCGCCGCAGCCGAACGACCGAGCGCA
GCGAGTCAGTGAGCGAGGAAGCGGAAGAGCGCCCAATACGCAAACCGCCTCTCCCCGCGCGTTGGCCGAT
TCATTAATGCAGCTGGCACGACAGGTTTCCCGACTGGAAAGCGGGCAGTGAGCGCAACGCAATTAATGTG
AGTTAGCTCACTCATTAGGCACCCCAGGCTTTACACTTTATGCTTCCGGCTCGTATGTTGTGTGGAATTG
TGAGCGGATAACAATTTCACACAGGAAACAGCTATGACCATGATTACGCCAAGCGCGCAATTAACCCTCA
CTAAAGGGAACAAAAGCTGGAGCTGCAAGCTTAATGTAGTCTTATGCAATACTCTTGTAGTCTTGCAACA
TGGTAACGATGAGTTAGCAACATGCCTTACAAGGAGAGAAAAAGCACCGTGCATGCCGATTGGTGGAAGT
AAGGTGGTACGATCGTGCCTTATTAGGAAGGCAACAGACGGGTCTGACATGGATTGGACGAACCACTGAA
TTGCCGCATTGCAGAGATATTGTATTTAAGTGCCTAGCTCGATACATAAACGGGTCTCTCTGGTTAGACC
AGATCTGAGCCTGGGAGCTCTCTGGCTAACTAGGGAACCCACTGCTTAAGCCTCAATAAAGCTTGCCTTG
AGTGCTTCAAGTAGTGTGTGCCCGTCTGTTGTGTGACTCTGGTAACTAGAGATCCCTCAGACCCTTTTAG
TCAGTGTGGAAAATCTCTAGCAGTGGCGCCCGAACAGGGACTTGAAAGCGAAAGGGAAACCAGAGGAGCT
CTCTCGACGCAGGACTCGGCTTGCTGAAGCGCGCACGGCAAGAGGCGAGGGGCGGCGACTGGTGAGTACG
CCAAAAATTTTGACTAGCGGAGGCTAGAAGGAGAGAGATGGGTGCGAGAGCGTCAGTATTAAGCGGGGGA
GAATTAGATCGCGATGGGAAAAAATTCGGTTAAGGCCAGGGGGAAAGAAAAAATATAAATTAAAACATAT
AGTATGGGCAAGCAGGGAGCTAGAACGATTCGCAGTTAATCCTGGCCTGTTAGAAACATCAGAAGGCTGT
AGACAAATACTGGGACAGCTACAACCATCCCTTCAGACAGGATCAGAAGAACTTAGATCATTATATAATA
CAGTAGCAACCCTCTATTGTGTGCATCAAAGGATAGAGATAAAAGACACCAAGGAAGCTTTAGACAAGAT
AGAGGAAGAGCAAAACAAAAGTAAGACCACCGCACAGCAAGCGGCCGCTGATCTTCAGACCTGGAGGAGG
AGATATGAGGGACAATTGGAGAAGTGAATTATATAAATATAAAGTAGTAAAAATTGAACCATTAGGAGTA
GCACCCACCAAGGCAAAGAGAAGAGTGGTGCAGAGAGAAAAAAGAGCAGTGGGAATAGGAGCTTTGTTCC
TTGGGTTCTTGGGAGCAGCAGGAAGCACTATGGGCGCAGCGTCAATGACGCTGACGGTACAGGCCAGACA
ATTATTGTCTGGTATAGTGCAGCAGCAGAACAATTTGCTGAGGGCTATTGAGGCGCAACAGCATCTGTTG
CAACTCACAGTCTGGGGCATCAAGCAGCTCCAGGCAAGAATCCTGGCTGTGGAAAGATACCTAAAGGATC
AACAGCTCCTGGGGATTTGGGGTTGCTCTGGAAAACTCATTTGCACCACTGCTGTGCCTTGGAATGCTAG
TTGGAGTAATAAATCTCTGGAACAGATTTGGAATCACACGACCTGGATGGAGTGGGACAGAGAAATTAAC
AATTACACAAGCTTAATACACTCCTTAATTGAAGAATCGCAAAACCAGCAAGAAAAGAATGAACAAGAAT
TATTGGAATTAGATAAATGGGCAAGTTTGTGGAATTGGTTTAACATAACAAATTGGCTGTGGTATATAAA
ATTATTCATAATGATAGTAGGAGGCTTGGTAGGTTTAAGAATAGTTTTTGCTGTACTTTCTATAGTGAAT
AGAGTTAGGCAGGGATATTCACCATTATCGTTTCAGACCCACCTCCCAACCCCGAG
