>Addgene plasmid #125010 | pAS4.1w-tet-on-NORAD | depositor partial sequence | sequence record 239150 | Forward primer
CGAGGGGGATTTGTATACGACTCACTATAGGGCGGCCGGGAATTCGTCGACTGGATCCGGTACCTTCGAA
CCTTAGGGATGGATCCAGTTCCGGTCCGGCAGAGATCGCGGAGAGACGCAGAACGCAGCCCGCTCCTCCA
GGGCCCTCCAGGCCCTCCGGCCCCGGGCCGGCGGGTGAACTGGGGGGCCCCGGGACAGGCCGAGCCCTCT
GCCCTGCAGATAACGGAGGCCTCTGCTGTGGCTGCCCACTGGCTGTGCCCGCCCACTGGCTGTGCCCAGA
CCTTGAAGCCGCAGCGAACCTCTCTTTCCCACCCCACCTCGGTGACTAATGGCGGCCGTGGCGTCTCCCA
GCCCGGACCCCGCCGGCACCCGGGTCTCCCGACCCAAGCCTCGACGAAACCCCCGCAGAGCCGCCGGGAC
GCAGCGCCTTTGGGCGGCGCTGGGCGTGGTGGGCCGGGAAGTATGGCGGCAGCTCGAACGCCGCGCGGCG
GAGGCCATTAAGGCGTGGACGGCCCGGGAAGGCGGCCTAGGGACGCAAGCAGGCTCGGCCGCCTCTTTAG
GCCACGGAGCCGCGCAGATCCGGTTCCCGGGTGACCACTCTGTCGCCATTGGGCGAGACCTACCTAGTCC
TGACGACAACGGACAAAGGCCTTAAGGGGCCTGGAAGGTGAGCGAAGTCCCGAACGACGACGGGTGGAAC
GGTTAGCGGCCATCGGGCGGTTGGTCTTCATTCTACCAGACTTTGCTGTCGGAAGAGAGAAATGGTAGAA
TGACAGGCCACGTTTGGCCCGTTGGAAATGCCCACCACCCTCTGGGAAGATTTACTGGCCGTTTATGGAA
GGCCTGTGTATATAATATGAAAAAGCTGCTCTCAACTCCACCCCAACCTTTTAATAGAAAACATTTGTCA
CATCTAGCCCTTCTAGATGGAAAGAGGTTGCCGACGTATGATAAATAGAGTTAGAAAGTTACACATCTTG
TAAATTCTCATTTGTTTAAAGAAATCATAGAAAATACATGTCTCTGGAGATGACTTTTGGAAATGAGTGT
